>Addgene plasmid #146695 | pAc5.1B-lambdaN-HA-DmHPat_57-968-del500-684_J | depositor full sequence | sequence record 289141 | Full Sequence
CTTCAAGGAATTAATTCTATATTCTAAAAACACAAATGATACTTCTAAAAAAAATCATGAATGGCATCAA
CTCTGAATCAAATCTTTGCAGATGCACCTACTTCTCATTTCCACTGTCACATCATTTTTCCAGATCTCGC
TGCCTGTTATGTGGCCCACAAACCAAGACACGTTTTATGGCCATTAAAGCTGGCTGATCGTCGCCAAACA
CCAAATACATATCAATATGTACATTCGAGAAAGAAGCGATCAAAGAAGCGTCTTCGGGCGAGTAGGAGAA
TGCGGAGGAGAAGGAGAACGAGCTGATCTAGTATCTCTCCACAATCCAATGCCAACTGACCAACTGGCCA
TATTCGGAGCAATTTGAAGCCAATTTCCATCGCCTGGCGATCGCTCCATTCTTGGCTATATGTTTTTCAC
CGTTCCCGGGGCCATTTTCAAAGACTCGTCGGTAAGATAAGATTGTGTCACTCGCTGTCTCTCTTCATTT
GTCGAAGAATGCTGAGGAATTTCGCGATGACGTCGGCGAGTATTTTGAAGAATGAGAATAATTTGTATTT
ATACGAAAATCAGTTAGTGGAATTTTCTACAAAAACATGTTATCTATAGATAATTTTGTTGCAAAATATG
TTGACTATGACAAAGATTGTATGTATATACCTTTAATGTATTCTCATTTTCTTATGTATTTATAATGGCA
ATGATGATACTGATGATATTTTAAGATGATGCCAGACCACAGGCTGATTTCTGCGTCTTTTGCCGAACGC
AGTGCATGTGCGGTTGTTGTTTTTTGGAATAGTTTCAATTTTCGGACTGTCCGCTTTGATTTCAGTTTCT
TGGCTTATTCAAAAAGCAAAGTAAAGCCAAAAAAGCGAGATGGCAATACCAAATGCGGCAAAACGGTAGT
GGAAGGAAAGGGGTGCGGGGCAGCGGAAGGAAGGGTGGGGCGGGGCGTGGCGGGGTCTGTGGCTGGGCGC
GACGTCACCGACGTTGGAGCCACTCCTTTGACCATGTGTGCGTGTGTGTATTATTCGTGTCTCGCCACTC
GCCGGTTGTTTTTTTCTTTTTATCTCGCTCTCTCTAGCGCCATCTCGTACGCATGCTCAACGCACCGCAT
GTTGCCGTGTCCTTTATGCGTCATTTTGGCTCGAAATAGGCAATTATTTAAACAAAGATTAGTCAACGAA
AACGCTAAAATAAATAAGTCTACAATATGGTTACTTATTGCCATGTGTGTGCAGCCAACGATAGCAACAA
AAGCAACAACACAGTGGCTTTCCCTCTTTCACTTTTTGTTTGCAAGCGCGTGCGAGCAAGACGGCACGAC
CGGCAAACGCAATTACGCTGACAAAGAGCAGACGAAGTTTTGGCCGAAAAACATCAAGGCGCCTGATACG
AATGCATTTGCAATAACAATTGCGATATTTAATATTGTTTATGAAGCTGTTTGACTTCAAAACACACAAA
AAAAAAAATAAAACAAATTATTTGAAAGAGAATTAGGAATCGGACAGCTTATCGTTACGGGCTAACAGCA
CACCGAGACGAAATAGCTTACCTGACGTCACAGCCTCTGGAAGAACTGCCGCCAAGCAGAGAGAGAGAGA
AAAAGAGGGAGAGCAGCTTAGACCGCATGTGCTTGTGTGTGAGGCGTCTCTCTCTTCGTCTCCTGTTTGC
GCAAACGCATAGACTGCACTGAGAAAATCGATTACCTATTTTTTATGAATGAATATTTGCACTATTACTA
TTCAAAACTATTAAGATAGCAATCACATTCAATAGCCAAATACTATACCACCTGAGCGATGCAACGAAAT
GATCAATTTGAGCAAAAATGCTGCATATTTAGGACGGCATCATTATAGAAATGCTTCTTGCTGTGTACTT
TTCTCTCGTCTGGCAGCTGTTTCGCCGTTATTGTTAAAACCGGCTTAAGTTAGGTGTGTTTTCTACGACT
AGTGATGCCCCTACTAGAAGATGTGTGTTGCACAAATGTCCCTGAATAACCAATTTGAAGTGCAGATAGC
AGTAAACGTAAGCTAATATGAATATTATTTAACTGTAATGTTTTAATATCGCTGGACATTACTAATAAAC
CCACTATAAACACATGTACATATGTATGTTTTGGCATACAATGAGTAGTTGGGGAAAAAATGTGTAAAAG
CACCGTGACCATCACAGCATAAAGATAACCAGCTGAAGTATCGAATATGAGTAACCCCCAAATTGAATCA
CATGCCGCAACTGATAGGACCCATGGAAGTACACTCTTCATGGCGATATACAAGACACACACAAGCACGA
ACACCCAGTTGCGGAGGAAATTCTCCGTAAATGAAAACCCAATCGGCGAACAATTCATACCCATATATGG
TAAAAGTTTTGAACGCGACTTGAGAGCGGAGAGCATTGCGGCTGATAAGGTTTTAGCGCTAAGCGGGCTT
TATAAAACGGGCTGCGGGACCAGTTTTCATATCACTACCGTTTGAGTTCTTGTGCTGTGTGGATACTCCT
CCCGACACAAAGCCGCTCCATCAGCCAGCAGTCGTCTAATCCAGAGACCCCGGATCGGGGTACCAACATG
GACGCACAAACACGACGACGTGAGCGTCGCGCTGAGAAACAAGCTCAATGGAAAGCTGCAAACGGTGGAT
CTCCTCCACATATGGCTTACCCATACGATGTTCCAGATTACGCTCCTCCAAGCTTGAATTCTGCAGATAT
CATGGGCGAAAGGGTGCGGAAGCGACCCGCGGAATCTAGTGGAAATACGGATTTTGCCGATCAGGGAAAT
GGTGCCTTCCTGCGACACGCTAATCCGCTATCATCGGCGCCCTCTTCAAGCGGCTCCACTCCGGCCCCTT
TGAATGCCCCCTTCCGACAGTCTCGTCACATAGGGGACTCGGACTTGGAGCTAAACATTTCCTCCATGAA
GTTGGACGACATGGACCTGTCCTCTTTCACCACTGATAGCGAAGCCGGTGGGCTGAGCAACCGCATTAAG
CTGGACTCCGGGGTCTGGGGATCACAGCCGTTCCCCAACAACCAACATTTGTTCCGCGAGCCTATGCGCA
GCGCCTTCAAGCCACAGCAGCAGCAACATCAGCAGCACCAACCACAACAAATGAAGCCACCGCAGGAAGC
GAATGCCAACTTTGCACTGAATCCACAGCCTTTTCCAAAAATTACAACTCTCGAGGATATAGAGCGCAAT
ATGATCATTCAGCAGGCCATTCCGAAACAACAGCAGCAGAGCCAGCAACAGGCGGAACGCAAAATGTTTG
ATGATTTTAGTCTGGGTAACAGGCAGCAGGTGCCTACACCAACCATGTTGCAGCAACAGATGTTGCAGCA
GCAGCATCATCAGAAACAACAGTCGCAGCAGCAGCCGCCACAACAAGCGCAGCACAAGGTACCCCCTGGC
TTCTTGGGCACGCCGCACACCTCTCCACCGAGGCCAAATTTGGGTTTCCCCGGACCCGAGCTACTGCCCA
CGCCATCGTCGCAGCAACAACTAAACGGTATTGGTGGCAACCGAGTGCCGCCCGGATTTATTTACCCGCA
AGGTCTGCCCGGGAATATTCCGCAATTGCCCCAGCATCCTCTAATGCAGCAGCACATGCCGCACAACTTT
CCACTGCCCGGCGGCAACCAGCGACCTCTACCCAATCCACAAGCTCTGCCCACGGCCCTGAACAATTTCG
CGATGCATCCAAGCTTCAATGCGATGCGCGCCGCTGGAATCCATCCAGGGGCTTTTATGCAACCTCCCCA
TCCGCACCAGATGCTGCCACCGCGAATGCCGCCGCACCCGCTGCAAGCTGCCACAAGTCTATTAGGCCAG
CAGCCACCGAATTCCATGTATAACATGTTCAACATGCGACTAGTGCAAGAGATCCAGCAAAACCATCCGC
TGCTTCAACAGGCTGCTGTTGTACGCCAAATGCAACAGAGCAGAGCAGGATCCGTGGCCAGCGATCGTCA
GAGATCGCAGGCGCAACAGCAGCAACAAGGACGACGTCCAGATGGTACAGGAAATTACCCGCTGGAAGAG
TACCGGAAGTCGCGACACATTTTGCTTCTGATTGAAACACTGTATCGCTATCTGCTGAAGTTGGAGGATT
TGGAAAGCCCAGAAGTGATGGCCACCATTGAGCTGAAAAAGAAAAAGGAAGCCGAACGGATCGCAGCCCT
TGAGCAGCTGGAAATGGCCAATAAAACGCCCGAAGAACGTGCTGCTGAAGCCGCCAATCCGCAAACCATG
AATCCGCAACTAAAGAACAAGTTCAACTATGAGGTAGAGACGAAAGCTGCGTTGGTCAATAAATTAAAGG
CAGGTCTGGCCTTCGACAAGGTTATCGCCATGATGAATGTGCGCAAGGGAAAGATACTTATTAGACGCAT
AATGCCCTTTATTGCGGATCAAAGCATTCGCTGGGTCGTGTGGAGCGGCGTCTTCTGTTCCCTACAAACA
GTGGTGAAAAAGGACAAGGACGACGTTGAAGGCGTCTTGTACGCTCTTTACCCAGAGTTTAAAAAACACG
TTAACAAAGCTACTTTCGAACTCCTAGTGAGCATTTCATCTGCTATTACGCTGAATGACAAGAAACTTGC
TGGAATTTTTTGCAGTCGCTTTGGAATCCTTTCGCTGGTTGCCCTGATACTTCGCGCCGAGGAAATCTAC
GTCTCGCGAACTGACGCAACTCTTAGCGAGGAGAACAGGCAAAAGTGGCGAGAATTTCTGGCACAGGTTG
CATCCTGCCTCAATCGCACTATTCAAAACCAGACCATCTCGGCAGCCATTGAGTCGGATGCAATTCAGCC
ACTTATGGACCACTTTGAACGGTTTAAAGATCTTAAACTGGATGCACTCTTAGCATTAATAACTGAAGCC
AGGCATCAAATTGATTAGGGCGGCCGCTCGAGTCTAGAGGGCCCGCGGTTCGAAGGTAAGCCTATCCCTA
ACCCTCTCCTCGGTCTCGATTCTACGCGTACCGGTCATCATCACCATCACCATTGAGTTTAAACCCGCTG
ATCAGCCTCGACTGTGCCTTCTAAGGCCTGAGCTCGCTGATCAGCCTCGATCGAGGATCCAGACATGATA
AGATACATTGATGAGTTTGGACAAACCACAACTAGAATGCAGTGAAAAAAATGCTTTATTTGTGAAATTT
GTGATGCTATTGCTTTATTTGTAACCATTATAAGCTGCAATAAACAAGTTAACAACAACAATTGCATTCA
TTTTATGTTTCAGGTTCAGGGGGAGGTGTGGGAGGTTTTTTAAAGCAAGTAAAACCTCTACAAATGTGGT
ATGGCTGATTATGATCAGTCGACCGATGCCCTTGAGAGCCTTCAACCCAGTCAGCTCCTTCCGGTGGGCG
CGGGGCATGACTATCGTCGCCGCACTTATGACTGTCTTCTTTATCATGCAACTCGTAGGACAGGTGCCGG
CAGCGCTCTGGGTCATTTTCGGCGAGGACCGCTTTCGCTGGAGCGCGACGATGATCGGCCTGTCGCTTGC
GGTATTCGGAATCTTGCACGCCCTCGCTCAAGCCTTCGTCACTGGTCCCGCCACCAAACGTTTCGGCGAG
AAGCAGGCCATTATCGCCGGCATGGCGGCCGACGCGCTGGGCTACGTCTTGCTGGCGTTCGCGACGCGAG
GCTGGATGGCCTTCCCCATTATGATTCTTCTCGCTTCCGGCGGCATCGGGATGCCCGCGTTGCAGGCCAT
GCTGTCCAGGCAGGTAGATGACGACCATCAGGGACAGCTTCAAGGATCGCTCGCGGCTCTTACCAGCCAG
CAAAAGGCCAGGAACCGTAAAAAGGCCGCGTTGCTGGCGTTTTTCCATAGGCTCCGCCCCCCTGACGAGC
ATCACAAAAATCGACGCTCAAGTCAGAGGTGGCGAAACCCGACAGGACTATAAAGATACCAGGCGTTTCC
CCCTGGAAGCTCCCTCGTGCGCTCTCCTGTTCCGACCCTGCCGCTTACCGGATACCTGTCCGCCTTTCTC
CCTTCGGGAAGCGTGGCGCTTTCTCAATGCTCACGCTGTAGGTATCTCAGTTCGGTGTAGGTCGTTCGCT
CCAAGCTGGGCTGTGTGCACGAACCCCCCGTTCAGCCCGACCGCTGCGCCTTATCCGGTAACTATCGTCT
TGAGTCCAACCCGGTAAGACACGACTTATCGCCACTGGCAGCAGCCACTGGTAACAGGATTAGCAGAGCG
AGGTATGTAGGCGGTGCTACAGAGTTCTTGAAGTGGTGGCCTAACTACGGCTACACTAGAAGGACAGTAT
TTGGTATCTGCGCTCTGCTGAAGCCAGTTACCTTCGGAAAAAGAGTTGGTAGCTCTTGATCCGGCAAACA
AACCACCGCTGGTAGCGGTGGTTTTTTTGTTTGCAAGCAGCAGATTACGCGCAGAAAAAAAGGATCTCAA
GAAGATCCTTTGATCTTTTCTACGGGGTCTGACGCTCAGTGGAACGAAAACTCACGTTAAGGGATTTTGG
TCATGAGATTATCAAAAAGGATCTTCACCTAGATCCTTTTAAATTAAAAATGAAGTTTTAAATCAATCTA
AAGTATATATGAGTAAACTTGGTCTGACAGTTACCAATGCTTAATCAGTGAGGCACCTATCTCAGCGATC
TGTCTATTTCGTTCATCCATAGTTGCCTGACTCCCCGTCGTGTAGATAACTACGATACGGGAGGGCTTAC
CATCTGGCCCCAGTGCTGCAATGATACCGCGAGACCCACGCTCACCGGCTCCAGATTTATCAGCAATAAA
CCAGCCAGCCGGAAGGGCCGAGCGCAGAAGTGGTCCTGCAACTTTATCCGCCTCCATCCAGTCTATTAAT
TGTTGCCGGGAAGCTAGAGTAAGTAGTTCGCCAGTTAATAGTTTGCGCAACGTTGTTGCCATTGCTGCAG
GCATCGTGGTGTCACGCTCGTCGTTTGGTATGGCTTCATTCAGCTCCGGTTCCCAACGATCAAGGCGAGT
TACATGATCCCCCATGTTGTGCAAAAAAGCGGTTAGCTCCTTCGGTCCTCCGATCGTTGTCAGAAGTAAG
TTGGCCGCAGTGTTATCACTCATGGTTATGGCAGCACTGCATAATTCTCTTACTGTCATGCCATCCGTAA
GATGCTTTTCTGTGACTGGTGAGTACTCAACCAAGTCATTCTGAGAATAGTGTATGCGGCGACCGAGTTG
CTCTTGCCCGGCGTCAACACGGGATAATACCGCGCCACATAGCAGAACTTTAAAAGTGCTCATCATTGGA
AAACGTTCTTCGGGGCGAAAACTCTCAAGGATCTTACCGCTGTTGAGATCCAGTTCGATGTAACCCACTC
GTGCACCCAACTGATCTTCAGCATCTTTTACTTTCACCAGCGTTTCTGGGTGAGCAAAAACAGGAAGGCA
AAATGCCGCAAAAAAGGGAATAAGGGCGACACGGAAATGTTGAATACTCATACTCTTCCTTTTTCAATAT
TATTGAAGCATTTATCAGGGTTATTGTCTCATGAGCGGATACATATTTGAATGTATTTAGAAAAATAAAC
AAATAGGGGTTCCGCGCACATTTCCCCGAAAAGTGCCACCTGACGTCTAAGAAACCATTATTATCATGAC
ATTAACCTATAAAAATAGGCGTATCACGAGGCCCTTTCGT
Features (pLannotate 1.2.2; 10 found; start..end, strand, type, name):
     56..2568    +  promoter       Ac5 promoter: Drosophila melanogaster actin 5C promoter
   2588..2653    +  CDS            N (fragment): REGN_LAMBD - Experimental evidence at protein level: Swiss-Prot protein existence level 1. Plays a role as a transcriptional antitermination factor that allows the virus to initiate its lytic phase. Activates expression of the delayed viral early genes by modifying host RNA polymerase (RNAP) into a form that is resistant to termination signals. This antitermination function requires the host NusA protein which serves to stabilize the interaction between antitermination protein N and host RNA polymerase. From Escherichia phage lambda (Bacteriophage lambda).
   2678..2704    +  CDS            3xHA (fragment): three tandem HA epitope tags
   4955..4996    +  CDS            V5 tag: epitope tag from simian virus 5
   5096..5230    -  polyA_signal   SV40 poly(A) signal: SV40 polyadenylation signal
   5253..5337    -  CDS            large T antigen (fragment): large T antigen from SV40 (simian virus 40)
   5338..5808    +  CDS            TcR (fragment): tetracycline efflux protein; tet; confers resistance to tetracycline
   5852..6440    -  rep_origin     ori: high-copy-number ColE1/pMB1/pBR322/pUC origin of replication
   6611..7471    -  CDS            AmpR: β-lactamase; bla; confers resistance to ampicillin, carbenicillin, and related antibiotics
   7472..7576    -  promoter       AmpR promoter: bla
