[The description below was written by a language model from this plasmid's Addgene catalogue record and pLannotate feature annotations shown in this document.]
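Description:
pAc5.1B-lambdaN-HA-DmHPat_57-968-del500-684_J is a 7,670-nt insect expression plasmid. The catalogue lists the backbone as unknown, but the name and annotated parts point to a pAc5.1-type vector. It is propagated in E. coli through a ColE1/pUC-family origin and selected with ampicillin via the bla gene and its own promoter. The record calls the plasmid low copy even though the origin is annotated as a high-copy type. A short tetracycline-resistance fragment and a piece of SV40 large T antigen sequence are also annotated; these appear to be non-functional backbone remnants.

Expression in fly cells is driven by the Drosophila melanogaster actin 5C promoter, a strong constitutive promoter, and terminated by an SV40 polyadenylation signal. The open reading frame begins with a fragment of the bacteriophage lambda N protein, followed by an HA epitope (annotated as a partial 3xHA match). Next comes the insert, which the feature table does not annotate directly: Drosophila HPat (Patr-1, CG5208) residues 57–968 with an internal deletion of residues 500–684, carrying two silent changes relative to the NCBI reference. A vector-derived V5 tag lies downstream, but the record does not say whether it is in frame with the insert or preceded by a stop codon.

The lambda N peptide binds boxB RNA hairpins, so a fusion like this is typically used in tethering assays that recruit the protein to a boxB-containing reporter mRNA, with the HA tag allowing detection. This use is inferred rather than stated. It fits the associated study, which links HPat to deadenylation and decapping, where truncation and deletion variants serve to map functional regions of the protein.
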