Addgene plasmid #146695: pAc5.1B-lambdaN-HA-DmHPat_57-968-del500-684_J
Purpose: Insect Expression of DmHPat_57-968-del500-684
Depositing lab: Elisa Izaurralde. Depositing organization: Max Planck Institute for Developmental Biology. Publication: HPat provides a link between deadenylation and decapping in metazoa. Haas G, Braun JE, Igreja C, Tritschler F, Nishihara T, Izaurralde E. J Cell Biol. 2010 Apr 19. 189(2):289-302. 10.1083/jcb.200910141 PubMed 20404111.
Backbone
  Vector backbone: Unknown
  Vector type: Insect Expression
Growth in bacteria
  Bacterial resistance: Ampicillin, 100 μg/mL
  Growth temperature: 37°C
  Growth strain: DH5alpha
  Copy number: Low Copy
Gene/Insert
  Gene/Insert name: DmHPat_57-968-del500-684
  Species: D. melanogaster (fly)
  Mutation: two silent mutations compared to the sequence given by NCBI: NM_142335.2
  Entrez Gene: Patr-1 (a.k.a. anon-WO0118547.282, BcDNA:LD27979, CG5208, Dmel\CG5208, HPat, LD27979)
  Cloning method: Unknown
Terms and licenses: Academic/Nonprofit Terms; Industry Terms: Not Available to Industry
Depositor comments: Plasmids from this collection were made available to the research community and donated after the lab closed. Please note that the sequence provided by the depositing laboratory may be theoretical/predicted or based on Sanger sequencing results. There may be discrepancies between sequencing results obtained by Addgene and the depositor sequence. If an Addgene verified sequence is not available, please contact before placing your order to request that our lab fully sequence the plasmid.
How to cite: pAc5.1B-lambdaN-HA-DmHPat_57-968-del500-684_J was a gift from Elisa Izaurralde (Addgene plasmid # 146695 ; http://n2t.net/addgene:146695 ; RRID:Addgene_146695)
